>Addgene plasmid #224562 | pMXS-IP APEX-PEX26 | addgene full sequence | sequence record 461302 | Addgene NGS Result
CGCCTTCCTGGAGACCTCCGCGCCCCGCAACCTCCCCTTCTACGAGCGGCTCGGCTTCACCGTCACCGCC
GACGTCGAGGTGCCCGAAGGACCGCGCACCTGGTGCATGACCCGCAAGCCCGGTGCCTGAGTCGACGATA
AAATAAAAGATTTTATTTAGTCTCCAGAAAAAGGGGGGAATGAAAGACCCCACCTGTAGGTTTGGCAAGC
TAGCTTAAGTAACGCCATTTTGCAAGGCATGGAAAAATACATAACTGAGAATAGAGAAGTTCAGATCAAG
GTCAGGAACAGATGGAACAGCTGAATATGGGCCAAACAGGATATCTGTGGTAAGCAGTTCCTGCCCCGGC
TCAGGGCCAAGAACAGATGGAACAGCTGAATATGGGCCAAACAGGATATCTGTGGTAAGCAGTTCCTGCC
CCGGCTCAGGGCCAAGAACAGATGGTCCCCAGATGCGGTCCAGCCCTCAGCAGTTTCTAGAGAACCATCA
GATGTTTCCAGGGTGCCCCAAGGACCTGAAATGACCCTGTGCCTTATTTGAACTAACCAATCAGTTCGCT
TCTCGCTTCTGTTCGCGCGCTTCTGCTCCCCGAGCTCAATAAAAGAGCCCACAACCCCTCACTCGGCGCG
CCAGTCCTCCGATTGACTGAGTCGCCCGGGTACCCGTGTATCCAATAAACCCTCTTGCAGTTGCATCCGA
CTTGTGGTCTCGCTGTTCCTTGGGAGGGTCTCCTCTGAGTGATTGACTACCCGTCAGCGGGGGTCTTTCA
CATGCAGCATGTATCAAAATTAATTTGGTTTTTTTTCTTAAGTATTTACATTAAATGGCCATAGTTGCAT
TAATGAATCGGCCAACGCGCGGGGAGAGGCGGTTTGCGTATTGGGCGCTCTTCCGCTTCCTCGCTCACTG
ACTCGCTGCGCTCGGTCGTTCGGCTGCGGCGAGCGGTATCAGCTCACTCAAAGGCGGTAATACGGTTATC
CACAGAATCAGGGGATAACGCAGGAAAGAACATGTGAGCAAAAGGCCAGCAAAAGGCCAGGAACCGTAAA
AAGGCCGCGTTGCTGGCGTTTTTCCATAGGCTCCGCCCCCCTGACGAGCATCACAAAAATCGACGCTCAA
GTCAGAGGTGGCGAAACCCGACAGGACTATAAAGATACCAGGCGTTTCCCCCTGGAAGCTCCCTCGTGCG
CTCTCCTGTTCCGACCCTGCCGCTTACCGGATACCTGTCCGCCTTTCTCCCTTCGGGAAGCGTGGCGCTT
TCTCATAGCTCACGCTGTAGGTATCTCAGTTCGGTGTAGGTCGTTCGCTCCAAGCTGGGCTGTGTGCACG
AACCCCCCGTTCAGCCCGACCGCTGCGCCTTATCCGGTAACTATCGTCTTGAGTCCAACCCGGTAAGACA
CGACTTATCGCCACTGGCAGCAGCCACTGGTAACAGGATTAGCAGAGCGAGGTATGTAGGCGGTGCTACA
GAGTTCTTGAAGTGGTGGCCTAACTACGGCTACACTAGAAGAACAGTATTTGGTATCTGCGCTCTGCTGA
AGCCAGTTACCTTCGGAAAAAGAGTTGGTAGCTCTTGATCCGGCAAACAAACCACCGCTGGTAGCGGTGG
TTTTTTTGTTTGCAAGCAGCAGATTACGCGCAGAAAAAAAGGATCTCAAGAAGATCCTTTGATCTTTTCT
ACGGGGTCTGACGCTCAGTGGAACGAAAACTCACGTTAAGGGATTTTGGTCATGAGATTATCAAAAAGGA
TCTTCACCTAGATCCTTTTGCGGCCGGCCGCAAATCAATCTAAAGTATATATGAGTAAACTTGGTCTGAC
AGTTACCAATGCTTAATCAGTGAGGCACCTATCTCAGCGATCTGTCTATTTCGTTCATCCATAGTTGCCT
GACTCCCCGTCGTGTAGATAACTACGATACGGGAGGGCTTACCATCTGGCCCCAGTGCTGCAATGATACC
GCGAGACCCACGCTCACCGGCTCCAGATTTATCAGCAATAAACCAGCCAGCCGGAAGGGCCGAGCGCAGA
AGTGGTCCTGCAACTTTATCCGCCTCCATCCAGTCTATTAATTGTTGCCGGGAAGCTAGAGTAAGTAGTT
CGCCAGTTAATAGTTTGCGCAACGTTGTTGCCATTGCTACAGGCATCGTGGTGTCACGCTCGTCGTTTGG
TATGGCTTCATTCAGCTCCGGTTCCCAACGATCAAGGCGAGTTACATGATCCCCCATGTTGTGCAAAAAA
GCGGTTAGCTCCTTCGGTCCTCCGATCGTTGTCAGAAGTAAGTTGGCCGCAGTGTTATCACTCATGGTTA
TGGCAGCACTGCATAATTCTCTTACTGTCATGCCATCCGTAAGATGCTTTTCTGTGACTGGTGAGTACTC
AACCAAGTCATTCTGAGAATAGTGTATGCGGCGACCGAGTTGCTCTTGCCCGGCGTCAATACGGGATAAT
ACCGCGCCACATAGCAGAACTTTAAAAGTGCTCATCATTGGAAAACGTTCTTCGGGGCGAAAACTCTCAA
GGATCTTACCGCTGTTGAGATCCAGTTCGATGTAACCCACTCGTGCACCCAACTGATCTTCAGCATCTTT
TACTTTCACCAGCGTTTCTGGGTGAGCAAAAACAGGAAGGCAAAATGCCGCAAAAAAGGGAATAAGGGCG
ACACGGAAATGTTGAATACTCATACTCTTCCTTTTTCAATATTATTGAAGCATTTATCAGGGTTATTGTC
TCATGAGCGGATACATATTTGAATGTATTTAGAAAAATAAACAAATAGGGGTTCCGCGCACATTTCCCCG
AAAAGTGCCACCTGCATAATGAAAGACCCCACCTGTAGGTTTGGCAAGCTAGCTTAAGTAACGCCATTTT
GCAAGGCATGGAAAAATACATAACTGAGAATAGAAAAGTTCAGATCAAGGTCAGGAACAGATGGAACAGC
TGAATATGGGCCAAACAGGATATCTGTGGTAAGCAGTTCCTGCCCCGGCTCAGGGCCAAGAACAGATGGA
ACAGCTGAATATGGGCCAAACAGGATATCTGTGGTAAGCAGTTCCTGCCCCGGCTCAGGGCCAAGAACAG
ATGGTCCCCAGATGCGGTCCAGCCCTCAGCAGTTTCTAGAGAACCATCAGATGTTTCCAGGGTGCCCCAA
GGACCTGAAATGACCCTGTGCCTTATTTGAACTAACCAATCAGTTCGCTTCTCGCTTCTGTTCGCGCGCT
TCTGCTCCCCGAGCTCAATAAAAGAGCCCACAACCCCTCACTCGGCGCGCCAGTCCTCCGATTGACTGAG
TCGCCCGGGTACCCGTGTATCCAATAAACCCTCTTGCAGTTGCATCCGACTTGTGGTCTCGCTGTTCCTT
GGGAGGGTCTCCTCTGAGTGATTGACTACCCGTCAGCGGGGGTCTTTCATTTGGGGGCTCGTCCGGGATC
GGGAGACCCCTGCCCAGGGACCACCGACCCACCACCGGGAGGTAAGCTGGCCAGCAACTTATCTGTGTCT
GTCCGATTGTCTAGTGTCTATGACTGATTTTATGCGCCTGCGTCGGTACTAGTTAGCTAACTAGCTCTGT
ATCTGGCGGACCCGTGGTGGAACTGACGAGTTCGGAACACCCGGCCGCAACCCTGGGAGACGTCCCAGGG
ACTTCGGGGGCCGTTTTTGTGGCCCGACCTGAGTCCAAAAATCCCGATCGTTTTGGACTCTTTGGTGCAC
CCCCCTAATAGGAGGGATATGTGGTTCTGGTAGGAGACGAGAACCTAAAACAGTTCCCGCCTCCGTCTGA
ATTTTTGCTTTCGGTTTGGGACCGAAGCCGCGCCGCGCGTCTTGTCTGCTGCAGCATCGTTCTGTGTTGT
CTCTGTCTGACTGTGTTTCTGTATTTGTCTGAAAATTAGGGCCAGACTGTTACCACTCCCTTAAGTTTGA
CCTTAGGTCACTGGAAAGATGTCGAGCGGATCGCTCACAACCAGTCGGTAGATGTCAAGAAGAGACGTTG
GGTTACCTTCTGCTCTGCAGAATGGCCAACCTTTAACGTCGGATGGCCGCGAGACGGCACCTTTAACCGA
GACCTCATCACCCAGGTTAAGATCAAGGTCTTTTCACCTGGCCCGCATGGACACCCAGACCAGGTCCCCT
ACATCGTGACCTGGGAAGCCTTGGCTTTTGACCCCCCTCCCTGGGTCAAGCCCTTTGTACACCCTAAGCC
TCCGCCTCCTCTTCCTCCATCCGCCCCGTCTCTCCCCCTTGAACCTCCTCGTTCGACCCCGCCTCGATCC
TCCCTTTATCCAGCCCTCACTCCTTCTCTAGGCGCCCCCATATGGCCATATGAGATCTTATATGGGGCAC
CCCCGCCCCTTGTAAACTTCCCTGACCCTGACATGACAAGAGTTACTAACAGCCCCTCTCTCCAAGCTCA
CTTACAGGCTCTCTACTTAGTCCAGCACGAAGTCTGGAGACCTCTGGCGGCAGCCTACCAAGAACAACTG
GACCGACCGGTGGTACCTCACCCTTACCGAGTCGGCGACACAGTGTGGGTCCGCCGACACCAGACTAAGA
ACCTAGAACCTCGCTGGAAAGGACCTTACACAGTCCTGCTGACCACCCCCACCGCCCTCAAAGTAGACGG
CATCGCAGCTTGGATACACGCCGCCCACGTGAAGGCTGCCGACCCCGGGGGTGGACCATCCTCTAGACTG
CCGGATCTAGCTAGTTAATTAAGGATCCCAGTGTGGTGGTACGGGAATTCGCCACCATGGACTACAAGGA
TGACGACGATAAGGGAAAGTCTTACCCAACTGTGAGTGCTGATTACCAGGACGCCGTTGAGAAGGCGAAG
AAGAAGCTCAGAGGCTTCATCGCTGAGAAGAGATGCGCTCCTCTAATGCTCCGTTTGGCATTCCACTCTG
CTGGAACCTTTGACAAGGGCACGAAGACCGGTGGACCCTTCGGAACTATCAAGCACCCTGCCGAACTGGC
TCACAGCGCTAACAACGGTCTTGACATCGCTGTTAGGCTTTTGGAGCCACTCAAGGCGGAGTTCCCTATT
TTGAGCTACGCCGATTTCTACCAGTTGGCTGGCGTTGTTGCCGTTGAGGTCACGGGTGGACCTAAGGTTC
CATTCCACCCTGGAAGAGAGGACAAGCCTGAGCCACCACCAGAGGGTCGCTTGCCCGATCCCACTAAGGG
TTCTGACCATTTGAGAGATGTGTTTGGCAAAGCTATGGGGCTTACTGACCAAGATATCGTTGCTCTATCT
GGGGGTCACACTATTGGAGCTGCACACAAGGAGCGTTCTGGATTTGAGGGTCCCTGGACCTCTAATCCTC
TTATTTTCGACAACTCATACTTCACGGAGTTGTTGAGTGGTGAGAAGGAAGGTCTCCTTCAGCTACCTTC
TGACAAGGCTCTTTTGTCTGACCCTGTATTCCGCCCTCTCGTTGACAAATATGCAGCGGACGAAGATGCC
TTCTTTGCTGATTACGCTGAGGCTCACCAAAAGCTTTCCGAGCTTGGGTTTGCTGATGCCGCGGCGGGAG
GGAGCGGACGCCAGCTTTGGGACTCTGCGGTGAGCCACTTCTTTTCTCTGCCCTTCAAAAAGAGTCTCCT
GGCTGCCTTGATCCTCTGTCTCCTGGTGGTGAGATTTGATCCAGCTTCCCCTTCCTCCCTGCACTTCCTC
TACAAGCTGGCCCAGCTCTTCCGCTGGATCCGGAAGGCTGCATTTTCTCGCCTCTACCAGCTCCGCATCC
GTGACTGAGCGGCCGCTACGTAAATTCCGCCCCCCCCCCTAACGTTACTGGCCGAAGCCGCTTGGAATAA
GGCCGGTGTGCGTTTGTCTATATGTTATTTTCCACCATATTGCCGTCTTTTGGCAATGTGAGGGCCCGGA
AACCTGGCCCTGTCTTCTTGACGAGCATTCCTAGGGGTCTTTCCCCTCTCGCCAAAGGAATGCAAGGTCT
GTTGAATGTCGTGAAGGAAGCAGTTCCTCTGGAAGCTTCTTGAAGACAAACAACGTCTGTAGCGACCCTT
TGCAGGCAGCGGAACCCCCCACCTGGCGACAGGTGCCTCTGCGGCCAAAAGCCACGTGTATAAGATACAC
CTGCAAAGGCGGCACAACCCCAGTGCCACGTTGTGAGTTGGATAGTTGTGGAAAGAGTCAAATGGCTCTC
CTCAAGCGTATTCAACAAGGGGCTGAAGGATGCCCAGAAGGTACCCCATTGTATGGGATCTGATCTGGGG
CCTCGGTGCACATGCTTTACATGTGTTTAGTCGAGGTTAAAAAAACGTCTAGGCCCCCCGAACCACGGGG
ACGTGGTTTTCCTTTGAAAAACACGATGATAATATGGCCACAACCATGGTTACCGAGTACAAGCCCACGG
TGCGCCTCGCCACCCGCGACGACGTCCCCAGGGCCGTACGCACCCTCGCCGCCGCGTTCGCCGACTACCC
CGCCACGCGCCACACCGTCGATCCGGACCGCCACATCGAGCGGGTCACCGAGCTGCAAGAACTCTTCCTC
ACGCGCGTCGGGCTCGACATCGGCAAGGTGTGGGTCGCGGACGACGGCGCCGCGGTGGCGGTCTGGACCA
CGCCGGAGAGCGTCGAAGCGGGGGCGGTGTTCGCCGAGATCGGCCCGCGCATGGCCGAGTTGAGCGGTTC
CCGGCTGGCCGCGCAGCAACAGATGGAAGGCCTCCTGGCGCCGCACCGGCCCAAGGAGCCCGCGTGGTTC
CTGGCCACCGTCGGCGTCTCGCCCGACCACCAGGGCAAGGGTCTGGGCAGCGCCGTCGTGCTCCCCGGAG
TGGAGGCGGCCGAGCGCGCCGGGGTGCC
Features (pLannotate 1.2.2; 15 found; start..end, strand, type, name):
    179..770     +  LTR            LTR: long terminal repeat from Moloney murine leukemia virus
    836..888     -  CDS            lacI (fragment): lac repressor; lacI; The lac repressor binds to the lac operator to inhibit transcription in E. coli. This inhibition can be relieved by adding lactose or isopropyl-β-D-thiogalactopyranoside (IPTG).
   1071..1659    -  rep_origin     ori: high-copy-number ColE1/pMB1/pBR322/pUC origin of replication
   1823..2683    -  CDS            AmpR: β-lactamase; bla; confers resistance to ampicillin, carbenicillin, and related antibiotics
   2684..2788    -  promoter       AmpR promoter: bla
   2818..3411    +  LTR            LTR: long terminal repeat from Moloney murine leukemia virus
   3474..3673    +  misc_feature   MMLV Ψ: packaging signal of Moloney murine leukemia virus (MMLV)
   3725..3813    +  misc_feature   MESV Ψ (fragment): packaging signal of murine embryonic stem cell virus
   3890..4306    +  CDS            gag (truncated): truncated Moloney murine leukemia virus (MMLV) gag gene lacking the start codon
   4316..4690    +  misc_feature   pol region: Moloney murine leukemia virus (MMLV) pol region containing the splice acceptor site
   4753..4776    +  CDS            3xFLAG (fragment): three tandem FLAG® epitope tags
   4773..5520    +  CDS            APEX2 (fragment): soybean ascorbate peroxidase, engineered to serve as a monomeric tag for electron microscopy and live-cell proteomics (Lam et al., 2015) more active than the original APEX due to the A134P mutation
   5539..5745    +  CDS            PEX26 (fragment): PEX26_HUMAN - Experimental evidence at protein level: Swiss-Prot protein existence level 1. Probably required for protein import into peroxisomes. Anchors PEX1 and PEX6 to peroxisome membranes, possibly to form heteromeric AAA ATPase complexes required for the import of proteins into peroxisomes. Involved in the import of catalase and proteins containing a PTS2 target sequence, but not in import of proteins with a PTS1 target sequence. From Homo sapiens (Human).
   5870..6332    +  misc_feature   IRES: internal ribosome entry site (IRES) of the encephalomyocarditis virus (EMCV)
   6352..130     +  CDS            PuroR (fragment) (across the origin): puromycin N-acetyltransferase; pac from Streptomyces; confers resistance to puromycin
