[The description below was written by a language model from this plasmid's Addgene catalogue record and pLannotate feature annotations shown in this document.]
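Description:
pMXS-IP APEX-PEX26 is a Moloney murine leukemia virus-based retroviral expression vector built on the pMXS backbone and intended for stable gene delivery into mammalian cells. In bacteria it is maintained through a high-copy ColE1/pUC-type origin and an ampicillin resistance gene (β-lactamase with its own promoter). The viral portion is framed by two MMLV long terminal repeats. Downstream of the 5′ LTR lie the MMLV Ψ packaging signal, a fragment annotated as MESV Ψ, a truncated gag lacking its start codon, and a pol region carrying the splice acceptor. Together these allow the genomic RNA to be packaged when gag, pol and env are supplied in trans by packaging cells. No separate internal promoter is annotated, so expression presumably runs from the 5′ LTR.

The payload, cloned between EcoRI and NotI sites, is a fusion reading frame. It begins with a short match to a FLAG epitope (annotated as a 3xFLAG fragment), followed by the engineered soybean ascorbate peroxidase, which the sequence annotation identifies as APEX2. This is joined at its C-terminal end to a roughly 200 nt fragment of human PEX26, which the record describes as the peroxisomal targeting sequence rather than the full-length protein. PEX26 is a peroxisomal membrane anchor for PEX1 and PEX6, so this segment is meant to direct the peroxidase to peroxisomes. An EMCV IRES follows and drives translation of puromycin N-acetyltransferase from the same transcript, linking puromycin selection of transduced cells to expression of the fusion.

The stated purpose is expression of peroxisome-localised APEX in mammalian cells. APEX2 is commonly used for proximity biotinylation proteomics and electron microscopy contrast, but the record does not specify the application.
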