Addgene plasmid #224562: pMXS-IP APEX-PEX26
Purpose: expresses APEX fused to PEX26 peroxisomal localization sequence in mammalian cells
Depositing lab: William Kaelin & Gregory Wyant. Depositing organization: Dana-Farber Cancer Institute. Publication: Induction of DEPP1 by HIF Mediates Multiple Hallmarks of Ischemic Cardiomyopathy. Wyant GA, Jiang Q, Singh M, Qayyum S, Levrero C, Maron BA, Kaelin WG Jr. Circulation. 2024 Jun 17. doi: 10.1161/CIRCULATIONAHA.123.066628. PubMed 38881449.
Backbone
  Vector backbone: pMXS
  Vector type: Mammalian Expression, Retroviral
  Selectable markers: Puromycin
Growth in bacteria
  Bacterial resistance: Ampicillin, 100 μg/mL
  Growth temperature: 37°C
  Growth strain: NEB Stable
  Copy number: High Copy
Gene/Insert
  Gene/Insert name: PEX26
  Species: H. sapiens (human)
  Mutation: PEX26 peroxisomal targeting sequence
  Entrez Gene: PEX26 (a.k.a. PBD7A, PBD7B, PEX26M1T, Pex26pM1T)
  Tag / fusion protein: APEX (N terminal on insert)
  Cloning method: Restriction Enzyme; 5′ cloning site EcoRI (unknown if destroyed); 3′ cloning site NotI (unknown if destroyed)
  Sequencing primers: 5′ gcttggatacacgccgc
Terms and licenses: Academic/Nonprofit Terms; Industry Terms: Not Available to Industry
How to cite: pMXS-IP APEX-PEX26 was a gift from William Kaelin & Gregory Wyant (Addgene plasmid # 224562 ; http://n2t.net/addgene:224562 ; RRID:Addgene_224562)
